>Addgene plasmid #214250 | pGEL850 | addgene full sequence | sequence record 430951 | Addgene NGS Result
CACTGCCCGCTTTCCAGTCGGGAAACCTGTCGTGCCAGCTGCATTAATGAATCGGCCAACGCGCGGGGAG
AGGCGGTTTGCGTATTGGCTAGAGCAGCTTGCCAACATGGTGGAGCACGACACTCTCGTCTACTCCAAGA
ATATCAAAGATACAGTCTCAGAAGACCAAAGGGCTATTGAGACTTTTCAACAAAGGGTAATATCGGGAAA
CCTCCTCGGATTCCATTGCCCAGCTATCTGTCACTTCATCAAAAGGACAGTAGAAAAGGAAGGTGGCACC
TACAAATGCCATCATTGCGATAAAGGAAAGGCTATCGTTCAAGATGCCTCTGCCGACAGTGGTCCCAAAG
ATGGACCCCCACCCACGAGGAGCATCGTGGAAAAAGAAGACGTTCCAACCACGTCTTCAAAGCAAGTGGA
TTGATGTGATATCTCCACTGACGTAAGGGATGACGCACAATCCCACTATCCTTCGCAAGACCCTTCCTCT
ATATAAGGAAGTTCATTTCATTTGGAGAGGACACGCTGAAATCACCAGTCTCTCTCTACAAATCTATCTC
TCTCGAGCTTTCGCAGATCCGGGGGGCAATGAGATATGGTGAGCAAGGGCGAGGAGGATAACATGGCCAT
CATCAAGGAGTTCATGCGCTTCAAGGTGCACATGGAGGGCTCCGTGAACGGCCACGAGTTCGAGATCGAG
GGCGAGGGCGAGGGCCGCCCCTACGAGGGCACCCAGACCGCCAAGCTGAAGGTGACCAAGGGTGGCCCCC
TGCCCTTCGCCTGGGACATCCTGTCCCCTCAGTTCATGTACGGCTCCAAGGCCTACGTGAAGCACCCCGC
CGACATCCCCGACTACTTGAAGCTGTCCTTCCCCGAGGGCTTCAAGTGGGAGCGCGTGATGAACTTCGAG
GACGGCGGCGTGGTGACCGTGACCCAGGACTCCTCCCTGCAGGACGGCGAGTTCATCTACAAGGTGAAGC
TGCGCGGCACCAACTTCCCCTCCGACGGCCCCGTAATGCAGAAGAAGACCATGGGCTGGGAGGCCTCCTC
CGAGCGGATGTACCCCGAGGACGGCGCCCTGAAGGGCGAGATCAAGCAGAGGCTGAAGCTGAAGGACGGC
GGCCACTACGACGCTGAGGTCAAGACCACCTACAAGGCCAAGAAGCCCGTGCAGCTGCCCGGCGCCTACA
ACGTCAACATCAAGTTGGACATCACCTCCCACAACGAGGACTACACCATCGTGGAACAGTACGAACGCGC
CGAGGGCCGCCACTCCACCGGCGGCATGGACGAGCTTTACAAGTCGGGCGGAGGTGGCTCTGATATGAAA
AAGCCTGAACTCACCGCGACGTCTGTCGAGAAGTTTCTGATCGAAAAGTTCGACAGCGTGTCCGACCTGA
TGCAGCTCTCGGAGGGCGAAGAATCTCGTGCTTTCAGCTTCGATGTAGGAGGGCGTGGATATGTCCTGCG
GGTAAATAGCTGCGCCGATGGTTTCTACAAAGATCGTTATGTTTATCGGCACTTTGCATCGGCCGCGCTC
CCGATTCCGGAAGTGCTTGACATTGGGGAATTCAGCGAGAGCCTGACCTATTGCATCTCCCGCCGTGCAC
AGGGTGTCACGTTGCAAGACCTGCCTGAAACCGAACTGCCCGCTGTTCTGCAGCCGGTCGCGGAGGCCAT
GGATGCGATCGCTGCGGCCGATCTTAGCCAGACGAGCGGGTTCGGCCCATTCGGACCGCAAGGAATCGGT
CAATACACTACATGGCGTGATTTCATATGCGCGATTGCTGATCCCCATGTGTATCACTGGCAAACTGTGA
TGGACGACACCGTCAGTGCGTCCGTCGCGCAGGCTCTCGATGAGCTGATGCTTTGGGCCGAGGACTGCCC
CGAAGTCCGGCACCTCGTGCACGCGGATTTCGGCTCCAACAATGTCCTGACGGACAATGGCCGCATAACA
GCGGTCATTGACTGGAGCGAGGCGATGTTCGGGGATTCCCAATACGAGGTCGCCAACATCTTCTTCTGGA
GGCCGTGGTTGGCTTGTATGGAGCAGCAGACGCGCTACTTCGAGCGGAGGCATCCGGAGCTTGCAGGATC
GCCACGACTCCGGGCGTATATGCTCCGCATTGGTCTTGACCAACTCTATCAGAGCTTGGTTGACGGCAAT
TTCGATGATGCAGCTTGGGCGCAGGGTCGATGCGACGCAATCGTCCGATCCGGAGCCGGGACTGTCGGGC
GTACACAAATCGCCCGCAGAAGCGCGGCCGTCTGGACCGATGGCTGTGTAGAAGTACTCGCCGATAGTGG
AAACCGACGCCCCAGCACTCGTCCGAGGGCAAAGAAATAGAGTAGATGCCGACCGGGATCTGTCGATCGA
CAAGCTCGAGTTTCTCCATAATAATGTGTGAGTAGTTCCCAGATAAGGGAATTAGGGTTCCTATAGGGTT
TCGCTCATGTGTTGAGCATATAAGAAACCCTTAGTATGTATTTGTATTTGTAAAATACTTCTATCAATAA
AATTTCTAATTCCTAAAACCAAAATCCAGTACTAAAATCCAGATCCCCCGAATTAATTCGGCGTTAATTC
AGTACATTAAAAACGTCCGCAATGTGTTATTAAGTTGTCTAAGCGTCAATTTGTTTACACCACAATATAT
CCTGCCACCAGCCAGCCAACAGCTCCCCGACCGGCAGCTCGGCACAAAATCACCACTCGATACAGGCAGC
CCATCAGTCCGGGACGGCGTCAGCGGGAGAGCCGTTGTAAGGCGGCAGACTTTGCTCATGTTACCGATGC
TATTCGGAAGAACGGCAACTAAGCTGCCGGGTTTGAAACACGGATGATCTCGCGGAGGGTAGCATGTTGA
TTGTAACGATGACAGAGCGTTGCTGCCTGTGATCACCGCGGTTTCAAAATCGGCTCCGTCGATACTATGT
TATACGCCAACTTTGAAAACAACTTTGAAAAAGCTGTTTTCTGGTATTTAAGGTTTTAGAATGCAAGGAA
CAGTGAATTGGAGTTCGTCTTGTTATAATTAGCTTCTTGGGGTATCTTTAAATACTGTAGAAAAGAGGAA
GGAAATAATAAATGGCTAAAATGAGAATATCACCGGAATTGAAAAAACTGATCGAAAAATACCGCTGCGT
AAAAGATACGGAAGGAATGTCTCCTGCTAAGGTATATAAGCTGGTGGGAGAAAATGAAAACCTATATTTA
AAAATGACGGACAGCCGGTATAAAGGGACCACCTATGATGTGGAACGGGAAAAGGACATGATGCTATGGC
TGGAAGGAAAGCTGCCTGTTCCAAAGGTCCTGCACTTTGAACGGCATGATGGCTGGAGCAATCTGCTCAT
GAGTGAGGCCGATGGCGTCCTTTGCTCGGAAGAGTATGAAGATGAACAAAGCCCTGAAAAGATTATCGAG
CTGTATGCGGAGTGCATCAGGCTCTTTCACTCCATCGACATATCGGATTGTCCCTATACGAATAGCTTAG
ACAGCCGCTTAGCCGAATTGGATTACTTACTGAATAACGATCTGGCCGATGTGGATTGCGAAAACTGGGA
AGAAGACACTCCATTTAAAGATCCGCGCGAGCTGTATGATTTTTTAAAGACGGAAAAGCCCGAAGAGGAA
CTTGTCTTTTCCCACGGCGACCTGGGAGACAGCAACATCTTTGTGAAAGATGGCAAAGTAAGTGGCTTTA
TTGATCTTGGGAGAAGCGGCAGGGCGGACAAGTGGTATGACATTGCCTTCTGCGTCCGGTCGATCAGGGA
GGATATCGGGGAAGAACAGTATGTCGAGCTATTTTTTGACTTACTGGGGATCAAGCCTGATTGGGAGAAA
ATAAAATATTATATTTTACTGGATGAATTGTTTTAGTACCTAGAATGCATGACCAAAATCCCTTAACGTG
AGTTTTCGTTCCACTGAGCGCTGATGAATCCCCTAATGATTTTTATCAAAATCATTAAGTTAAGGTAGAT
ACACATCTTGTCATATGATCAAATGGTTTCGCCAAAAATCAATAATCAGACAACAAAATGTGCGAACTCG
ATATTTTACACGACTCTCTTTACCAATTCTGCCCCGAATTACACTTAAAACGACTCAACAGCTTAACGTT
GGCTTGCCACGCCTTACTTGACTGTAAAACTCTCACTCTTACCGAACTTGGCCGTAACCTGCCAACCAAA
GCGAGAACAAAACATAACATCAAACGAATCGACCGATTGTTAGGTAATCGTCACCTCCACAAAGAGCGAC
TCGCTGTATACCGTTGGCATGCTAGCTTTATCTGTTCGGGCAATACGATGCCCATTGTACTTGTTGACTG
GTCTGATATCCGTGAGCAAAAACGGCTTATGGTATTGCGAGCTTCAGTCGCACTACACGGTCGTTCTGTT
ACTCTTTATGAGAAAGCGTTCCCGCTTTCAGAGCAATGTTCAAAGAAAGCTCATGACCAATTTCTAGCCG
ACCTTGCGAGCATTCTACCGAGTAACACCACACCGCTCATTGTCAGTGATGCTGGCTTTAAAGTGCCATG
GTATAAATCCGTTGAGAAGCTGGGTTGGTACTGGTTAAGTCGAGTAAGAGGAAAAGTACAATATGCAGAC
CTAGGAGCGGAAAACTGGAAACCTATCAGCAACTTACATGATATGTCATCTAGTCACTCAAAGACTTTAG
GCTATAAGAGGCTGACTAAAAGCAATCCAATCTCATGCCAAATTCTATTGTATAAATCTCGCTCTAAAGG
CCGAAAAAATCAGCGCTCGACACGGACTCATTGTCACCACCCGTCACCTAAAATCTACTCAGCGTCGGCA
AAGGAGCCATGGATTCTAGCAACTAACTTACCTGTTGAAATTCGAACACCCAAACAACTTGTTAATATCT
ATTCGAAGCGAATGCAGATTGAAGAAACCTTCCGAGACTTGAAAAGTCCTGCCTACGGACTAGGCCTACG
CCATAGCCGAACGAGCAGCTCAGAGCGTTTTGATATCATGCTGCTAATCGCCCTGATGCTTCAACTAACA
TGTTGGCTTGCGGGCGTTCATGCTCAGAAACAAGGTTGGGACAAGCACTTCCAGGCTAACACAGTCAGAA
ATCGAAACGTACTCTCAACAGTTCGCTTAGGCATGGAAGTTTTGCGGCATTCTGGCTACACAATAACAAG
GGAAGACTTACTCGTGGCTGCAACCCTACTAGCTCAAAATTTATTCACACATGGTTACGCTTTGGGGAAA
TTATGAGGGGATCTCTCAGCACTGAGCGTCAGACCCCGTAGAAAAGATCAAAGGATCTTCTTGAGATCCT
TTTTTTCTGCGCGTAATCTGCTGCTTGCAAACAAAAAAACCACCGCTACCAGCGGTGGTTTGTTTGCCGG
ATCAAGAGCTACCAACTCTTTTTCCGAAGGTAACTGGCTTCAGCAGAGCGCAGATACCAAATACTGTCCT
TCTAGTGTAGCCGTAGTTAGGCCACCACTTCAAGAACTCTGTAGCACCGCCTACATACCTCGCTCTGCTA
ATCCTGTTACCAGTGGCTGCTGCCAGTGGCGATAAGTCGTGTCTTACCGGGTTGGACTCAAGACGATAGT
TACCGGATAAGGCGCAGCGGTCGGGCTGAACGGGGGGTTCGTGCACACAGCCCAGCTTGGAGCGAACGAC
CTACACCGAACTGAGATACCTACAGCGTGAGCTATGAGAAAGCGCCACGCTTCCCGAAGGGAGAAAGGCG
GACAGGTATCCGGTAAGCGGCAGGGTCGGAACAGGAGAGCGCACGAGGGAGCTTCCAGGGGGAAACGCCT
GGTATCTTTATAGTCCTGTCGGGTTTCGCCACCTCTGACTTGAGCGTCGATTTTTGTGATGCTCGTCAGG
GGGGCGGAGCCTATGGAAAAACGCCAGCAACGCGGCCTTTTTACGGTTCCTGGCCTTTTGCTGGCCTTTT
GCTCACATGTTCTTTCCTGCGTTATCCCCTGATTCTGTGGATAACCGTATTACCGCCTTTGAGTGAGCTG
ATACCGCTCGCCGCAGCCGAACGACCGAGCGCAGCGAGTCAGTGAGCGAGGAAGCGGAAGAGGGCCTGAT
GCGGTATTTTCTCCTTACGCATCTGTGCGGTATTTCACACCGCATATGGTGCACTCTCAGTACAATCTGC
TCTGATGCCGCATAGTTAAGCCAGTATACACTCCGCTATCGCTACGTGACTGGGTCATGGCTGCGCCCCG
ACACCCGCCAACACCCGCTGACGCGCCCTGACGGGCTTGTCTGCTCCCGGCATCCGCTTACAGACAAGCT
GTGACCGTTTCCGGGAGCTGCATGTGTCAGAGGTTTTCACCGTCATCACCGAAACGCGCGAGGCAGGGTG
CCTTGATGTGGGCGCCGGCGGTCGAGTGGCGACGGCGCGGCTTGTCCGCGCCCTGGTAGATTGCCTGGCC
GTAGGCCAGCCATTTTTGAGCGGCCAGCGGCCGCGATAGGCCGACGCGAAGCGGCGGGGCGTAGGGAGCG
CAGCGACCGAAGGGTAGGCGCTTTTTGCAGCTCTTGGGCTGTGCGCTGGCCAGACAGTTATGCACAGGCC
AGGCGGGTTTTAAGAGTTTTAATAAGTTTTAAAGAGTTTTAGGCGGAAAAATCGCCTTTTTTCTCTTTTA
TATCAGTCACTTACATGTGTGACCGGTTCCCAATGTACGGCTTTGGGTTCCCAATGTACGGGTTCCGGTT
CCCAATGTACGGCTTTGGGTTCCCAATGTACGTGCTATCCACAGGAAAGAGGCCTTTTCGACCTTTTTCC
CCTGCTAGGGCAATTTGCCCTAGCATCTGCTCCGTACATTAGGAACCGGCGGATGCTTCGCCCTCGATCA
GGTTGCGGTAGCGCATGACTAGGATCGGGCCAGCCTGCCCCGCCTCCTCCTTCAAATCGTACTCCGGCAG
GTCATTTGACCCGATCAGCTTGCGCACGGTGAAACAGAACTTCTTGAACTCTCCGGCGCTGCCACTGCGT
TCGTAGATCGTCTTGAACAACCATCTGGCTTCTGCCTTGCCTGCGGCGCGGCGTGCCAGGCGGTAGAGAA
AACGGCCGATGCCGGGATCGATCAAAAAGTAATCGGGGTGAACCGTCAGCACGTCCGGGTTCTTGCCTTC
TGTGATCTCGCGGTACATCCAATCAGCTAGCTCGATCTCGATGTACTCCGGCCGCCCGGTTTCGCTCTTT
ACGATCTTGTAGCGGCTAATCAAGGCTTCACCCTCGGATACCGTCACCAGGCGGCCGTTCTTGGCCTTCT
TCGTACGCTGCATGGCAACGTGCGTGGTGTTTAACCGAATGCAGGTTTCTACCAGGTCGTCTTTCTGCTT
TCCGCCATCGGCTCGCCGGCAGAACTTGAGTACGTCCGCAACGTGTGGACGGAACACGCGGCCGGGCTTG
TCTCCCTTCCCTTCCCGGTATCGGTTCATGGATTCGGTTAGATGGGAAACCGCCATCAGTACCAGGTCGT
AATCCCACACACTGGCCATGCCGGCCGGCCCTGCGGAAACCTCTACGTGCCCGTCTGGAAGCTCGTAGCG
GATCACCTCGCCAGCTCGTCGGTCACGCTTCGACAGACGGAAAACGGCCACGTCCATGATGCTGCGACTA
TCGCGGGTGCCCACGTCATAGAGCATCGGAACGAAAAAATCTGGTTGCTCGTCGCCCTTGGGCGGCTTCC
TAATCGACGGCGCACCGGCTGCCGGCGGTTGCCGGGATTCTTTGCGGATTCGATCAGCGGCCGCTTGCCA
CGATTCACCGGGGCGTGCTTCTGCCTCGATGCGTTGCCGCTGGGCGGCCTGCGCGGCCTTCAACTTCTCC
ACCAGGTCATCACCCAGCGCCGCGCCGATTTGTACCGGGCCGGATGGTTTGCGACCGCTCACGCCGATTC
CTCGGGCTTGGGGGTTCCAGTGCCATTGCAGGGCCGGCAGGCAACCCAGCCGCTTACGCCTGGCCAACCG
CCCGTTCCTCCACACATGGGGCATTCCACGGCGTCGGTGCCTGGTTGTTCTTGATTTTCCATGCCGCCTC
CTTTAGCCGCTAAAATTCATCTACTCATTTATTCATTTGCTCATTTACTCTGGTAGCTGCGCGATGTATT
CAGATAGCAGCTCGGTAATGGTCTTGCCTTGGCGTACCGCGTACATCTTCAGCTTGGTGTGATCCTCCGC
CGGCAACTGAAAGTTGACCCGCTTCATGGCTGGCGTGTCTGCCAGGCTGGCCAACGTTGCAGCCTTGCTG
CTGCGTGCGCTCGGACGGCCGGCACTTAGCGTGTTTGTGCTTTTGCTCATTTTCTCTTTACCTCATTAAC
TCAAATGAGTTTTGATTTAATTTCAGCGGCCAGCGCCTGGACCTCGCGGGCAGCGTCGCCCTCGGGTTCT
GATTCAAGAACGGTTGTGCCGGCGGCGGCAGTGCCTGGGTAGCTCACGCGCTGCGTGATACGGGACTCAA
GAATGGGCAGCTCGTACCCGGCCAGCGCCTCGGCAACCTCACCGCCGATGCGCGTGCCTTTGATCGCCCG
CGACACGACAAAGGCCGCTTGTAGCCTTCCATCCGTGACCTCAATGCGCTGCTTAACCAGCTCCACCAGG
TCGGCGGTGGCCCATATGTCGTAAGGGCTTGGCTGCACCGGAATCAGCACGAAGTCGGCTGCCTTGATCG
CGGACACAGCCAAGTCCGCCGCCTGGGGCGCTCCGTCGATCACTACGAAGTCGCGCCGGCCGATGGCCTT
CACGTCGCGGTCAATCGTCGGGCGGTCGATGCCGACAACGGTTAGCGGTTGATCTTCCCGCACGGCCGCC
CAATCGCGGGCACTGCCCTGGGGATCGGAATCGACTAACAGAACATCGGCCCCGGCGAGTTGCAGGGCGC
GGGCTAGATGGGTTGCGATGGTCGTCTTGCCTGACCCGCCTTTCTGGTTAAGTACAGCGATAACCTTCAT
GCGTTCCCCTTGCGTATTTGTTTATTTACTCATCGCATCATATACGCAGCGACCGCATGACGCAAGCTGT
TTTACTCAAATACACATCACCTTTTTAGACGGCGGCGCTCGGTTTCTTCAGCGGCCAAGCTGGCCGGCCA
GGCCGCCAGCTTGGCATCAGACAAACCGGCCAGGATTTCATGCAGCCGCACGGTTGAGCCGTGCGCGGGC
GGCTCGAACACGTACCCGGCCGCGATCATCTCCGCCTCGATCTCTTCGGTAATGAAAAACGGTTCGTCCT
GGCCGTCCTGGTGCGGTTTCATGCTTGTTCCTCTTGGCGTTCATTCTCGGCGGCCGCCAGGGCGTCGGCC
TCGGTCAATGCGTCCTCACGGAAGGCACCGCGCCGCCTGGCCTCGGTGGGCGTCACTTCCTCGCTGCGCT
CAAGTGCGCGGTACAGGGTCGAGCGATGCACGCCAAGCAGTGCAGCCGCCTCTTTCACGGTGCGGCCTTC
CTGGTCGATCAGCTCGCGGGCGTGCGCGATCTGTGCCGGGGTGAGGGTAGGGCGGGGGCCAAACTTCACG
CCTCGGGCCTTGGCGGCCTCGCGCCCGCTCCGGGTGCGGTCGATGATTAGGGAACGCTCGAACTCGGCAA
TGCCGGCGAACACGGTCAACACCATGCGGCCGGCCGGCGTGGTGGTGTCGGCCCACGGCTCTGCCAGGCT
ACGCAGGCCCGCGCCGGCCTCCTGGATGCGCTCGGCAATGTCCAGTAGGTCGCGGGTGCTGCGGGCCAGG
CGGTCTAGCCTGGTCACTGTCACAACGTCGCCAGGGCGTAGGTGGTCAAGCATCCTGGCCAGCTCCGGGC
GGTCGCGCCTGGTGCCGGTGATCTTCTCGGAAAACAGCTTGGTGCAGCCGGCCGCGTGCAGTTCGGCCCG
TTGGTTGGTCAAGTCCTGGTCGTCGGTGCTGACGCGGGCATAGCCCAGCAGGCCAGCGGCGGCGCTCTTG
TTCATGGCGTAATGTCTCCGGTTCTAGTCGCAAGTATTCTACTTTATGCGACTAAAACACGCGACAAGAA
AACGCCAGGAAAAGGGCAGGGCGGCAGCCTGTCGCGTAACTTAGGACTTGTGCGACATGTCGTTTTCAGA
AGACGGCTGCACTGAACGTCAGAAGCCGACTGCACTATAGCAGCGGAGGGGTTGGATCAAAGTACTTTGA
TCCCGAGGGGAACCCTGTGGTTGGCATGCACATACAAATGGACGAACGGATAAACCTTTTCACGCCCTTT
TAAATATCCGATTATTCTAATAAACGCTCTTTTCTCTTAGGTTTACCCGCCAATATATCCTGTCAAACAC
TGATAGTTTAAACTGAAGGCGGGAAACGACAATCTGATCCAAGCTCAAGCTGCTCTAGCATTCGCCATTC
AGGCTGCGCAACTGTTGGGAAGGGCGATCGGTGCGGGCCTCTTCGCTATTACGCCAGCTGGCGAAAGGGG
GATGTGCTGCAAGGCGATTAAGTTGGGTAACGCCAGGGYTKTYSSRRWSRSSRMKYKGTRMRRSSMYSKY
CRSTRTTACRCCAGCTGGCGAAAGGGGGATGTGCTGCAAGGCGATTAAGTTGGGTAACGCCAGGGTTTTC
CCAGTCACGACGTTGTAAAACGACGGCCAGTGCCACACTGAGCTCGATATCGGCGCGCCCCGGGAGCTCA
GCGGCAAAACACACCTAGACTAGATTTGTTTTGCTAACCCAATTGATATTAATTATATATGATTAATATT
TATATGTATATGGAATTGGTTAATAAAATGCATCTGGTTCATCAAAGAATTATAAAGACACGTGACATTC
ATTTAGGATAAGAAATATGGATGATCTCTTTCTCTTATTCAGATAATTAGTAATTACACATAACACACAA
CTTTGATGCCCACATTATAGTGATTAGCATGTCACTATGTGTGCATCCTTTTATTTCATACATTAATTAA
CTTGGCCAATCCAGAAGATGGACAAGTCTAGGCTCGAGTACCTGCACCAGCCGGGAATCGAACCCGGGTC
TGTACCGTGGCAGGGTACTATTCTACCACTAGACCACTGGTGCTTTGTTGCACCGACTCGGTGCCACTTT
GCTGTTTCCAGCAAAGTTGATAACGGACTAGCCTTATTTAAACTTGCTATGCTGTTTCCAGCATAGCTCT
TAAACTGAGACCACCGGTGGAAAGCGGGCAGTGAGCGCAACGCAATTAATGTGAGTTAGCTCACTCATTA
GGCACCCCAGGCTTTACACTTTATGCTTCCGGCTCGTATGTTGTGTGGAATTGTGAGCGGATAACAATTT
CACACAGGAAACAGCTATGACCATGATTACGCCAAGCGCGCAATTAACCCTCACTAAAGGGAACAAAAGC
TGGAGGACCTCGAGGGGGGGCCCGGTACCCAATTCGCCCTATAGTGAGTCGTATTACGCGCGCTCACTGG
CCGTCGTTTTACAACGTCGTGACTGGGAAAACCCTGGCGTTACCCAACTTAATCGCCTTGCAGCACATCC
CCCTTTCGCCAGCTGGCGTAATAGCGAAGAGGCCCGCACCGATCGCCCTTCCCAACAGTTGCGCAGCCTG
AATGGCGAATGGGACGCGCCCTGTAGCGGCGCCCGTCTCCAGGGGGGCACCCGTCAGTGCATTGCGCGAT
GCATGCACTGCCTCCATTGCGGTCACGCCGCCACGTTTTGCAATCTTCACAAGTTGGCCTGTGTCCAACT
GTAAGGTCTCCTGCACCAGCCGGGAATCGAACCCGGGTCTGTACCGTGGCAGGGTACTATTCTACCACTA
GACCACTGGTGCTTTGTTCCTGCAGGCTGCACACACAATTACCGAAGCATGGTCAGCAACTATGAACATG
AAATTATAACAATACCAAGCAAGTACAGCAGAAATCAGTCAATCAAATTATTCCAATATGTTAGATACAC
GATCTAAACCACAATAACATCAGTGTACCTATCAACACCAACAGTGACCTAACAAAATAGAGAGTCGCAC
CGTGCTCGAGTTCACAAAAATAATCTGCAGGTCTATGAACTACTAGAATTCCATCGGCAAACTGATTCAA
TAACTACTAGCACTATCCCGAGAGCACATAAGGCAGGTTAATTAACATAGGCTAGAATTTACAGGTGCAA
CAGTTGATAAGATAGGCATAAGCAAGTAAAATATCCTGAAAGCTATGCTATGTAATCACTAATCAACAAG
ACGCAGCCCTTAGATTAAACATGAACAGAGTAGAATCTATGCAACTAGAGGGACTGAATCAAAAACAACC
TAAGCAAAATATACCTGAAGCTGCTACTTGGATCAACGAGAAAAACAGAGACTAAATCCTACTGATTGAA
CAGATCGGAACAAATCACAACCCTAGCACAGTTCTACTTCTAGATCCGAACCAATAAATACTTGGACCAC
GAACAGCATCGCTCATAATCACAGATCCAGCATACCACGCGAACCCCATCTAACCCTGTTCAAATCTACC
ACAGATCGCAAAACGGAGACTAACAACAACATCTCACAATCACGAACAGGCCGGGAAATCAAATCAAACG
CGAGGAACGGAGAGGATCAGAAAATCGCATACCTTGAGAAGGCGATTCGACGCTTCGCTTCGAGGGGAGA
TTTTTTTTTCTCTGCGATTTTGGGGATTCGATTGATGGAGGAAGAGGCGAGGAGGGGGTGGGGTATTTAT
AGGTGGGGAGGGGGGGACTCGTGAGTGGGCCCAGGGGTGCGGTGGGTGGGGCCCAGTGAGAATATAGACA
AATAAAGAGAGGGAGAGGCGGTTTGGGGAGTCCGTCCCCACCACGCAAACGCGAGAAGGAAAGAAAGGAA
CGGAAAGGGGGCGGGTCCAGACGGCGCCGCGGAGATATCGAGGAGGTGGAAAGCTGATGCCGTTTGCTCA
CGGCGGGGTTGGTGGCCGTTAACACGCAGCGAAGCGGCGTTACTGCCGTGTACGTTTTGTGACCTTTCGA
AAGAGAGCCCCAGCCCAAGAAAGGCTGGCCAGGTTTTTTTGTACTGTGTACGATTACGACGGAAGAAAAC
ATACTCGTTGTTTTGTATTGGTAGATACTGGGCCGTAGTAAAATTAGAATCAGTTGTTAATTGGTTATTA
TATATACCATCTTAAGCTACCAAAATTAATAAAGTTGTGATGGCTATGGTATATTTTGGTAGTGAATTAT
ATTGATTTGGTATATATTAGAATCAATCCAACCACAACACAACCAAAAATACCTGAAGCTCAATATTGAT
GGTGCTTTTCGACTATCTAGCAAATGTGGTGAATGGGGCTTTATAATTGAAGCAGCCCAGGATGCACTTT
GTGCAGAGACTGATGTGCTCCGGCGCGCCGTCCGAGCTCAGCGCTTATCTTTAATCATATTCCATAGTCC
ATACCATAGCACATACAGTAGTTATATGCTGCAGAAGAGATCCAACAAAACATTCACAATGGATTATAGA
AACATTTGTTTATTCATTATAATGTGATCTTACATTCATTTAATATTAGAAAAAGCCACAAATTCATAAC
ACAACAAGCCAAGAAAAAAACACAAACTTAAGCACACAAGCTTTTTATTTGACACACCAAATATTTCATC
TTCATCTTCATATACTCGAGAAGCTCACACTTTTCTTTTCTTTTTGGGCTCAAACTCTGAACCATCAGCA
GTACGCTTTGAACCTCCCGACAGCATCTTGATTTTATTCTCGCCGTTTGAATCTTGTATTACTAACGCCC
ATGGCTTGTATTCTGGAGCATCGGAGGTCAATAACATCACATTCTCGTCGGTAGACTCGTCATAAGCAGT
ATGCACTAGAATGTCCGATTCGGGCTTGTTGCCGATCACCTCCTCCACTTCTTCAGGGAGCATCAGGATG
CTCTCTTGGATGACCAACTGCTTCCCAGTCTCTTTCTCAATAATATCACTCAGGTTCGTCGAACCGCCTG
ACCCCCCCGACCCGCCGGATAGCATTTTGATTTTGTTCTCACCGTTAGAGTCCTGGATGACCAACGCCCA
CGGCTTGTACTCAGGTGCATCAGAAGTCAAAAGCATGACATTCTCATCCGTGCTTTCGTCGTACGCGGTA
TGAACAAGAATGTCAGATTCAGGCTTGTTGCCGATGACCTCCTCCACCTCCTCCGGAAGCATGAGAATGC
TCTCTTGTATAACCAGCTGTTTCCCAGTTTCCTTCTCGATTATATCTGAGAGATTAGTGCTTCCTCCGGA
GCCGCCAGAGCCACCAGATCCTGCCTTCTTCTTCTTCGCCTGCCCCGCCTTCTTCGTCGCCGCTGGCCGC
TTGTCGCCCCCGAGCTGAGACAGGTCGATGCGCGTCTCGTAGAGGCCGGTAATCGACTGGTGGATGAGGG
TCGCGTCCAGGACCTCCTTAGTGCTTGTGTACCTCTTGCGATCGATAGTTGTGTCGAAGTACTTGAAAGC
AGCAGGGGCGCCGAGGTTCGTCAGGGTGAAGAGATGAATGATATTCTCAGCCTGCTCCCTGATTGGCTTG
TCGCGGTGCTTGTTGTACGCGGAGAGGACCTTATCCAGATTCGCGTCGGCCAGGATCACGCGCTTGGAGA
ACTCGGAAATCTGCTCAATGATCTCGTCGAGGTAATGCTTGTGCTGCTCGACGAACAGCTGCTTCTGCTC
GTTGTCCTCGGGGCTGCCCTTGAGCTTCTCGTAGTGGGAGGCCAGGTAGAGGAAGTTCACATACTTGGAC
GGCAGAGCCAGCTCGTTCCCCTTCTGCAGCTCGCCAGCGGAAGCCAGCATCCGCTTCCTGCCGTTCTCCA
GCTCGAAGAGTGAGTACTTGGGGAGCTTAATGATCAGGTCCTTCTTCACCTCCTTGTAGCCCTTCGCCTC
CAGGAAATCGATCGGGTTCTTCTCGAAGCTGGAGCGCTCCATAATCGTGATCCCCAGCAGCTCCTTCACG
CTCTTGAGCTTCTTGGACTTGCCCTTCTCAACCTTCGCCACAACCAGGACCGAGTAGGCCACAGTGGGGC
TGTCGAACCCGCCGTACTTCTTCGGATCCCAGTCCTTCTTGCGGGCGATGAGCTTGTCGCTGTTCCGCTT
AGGCAGAATTGACTCCTTAGAGAACCCGCCAGTCTGGACCTCTGTCTTCTTGACGATATTCACTTGTGGC
ATGGAGAGAACCTTCCTGACGGTCGCGAAATCCCTGCCCTTGTCCCACACGATCTCCCCCGTCTCGCCGT
TCGTCTCGATGAGGGGGCGCTTCCGGATCTCGCCATTGGCCAGAGTGATCTCTGTCTTGAAGAAATTCAT
AATGTTAGAGTAGAAGAAGTACTTGGCGGTAGCCTTGCCAATCTCCTGCTCCGACTTGGCGATCATCTTC
CTCACATCGTAAACCTTGTAGTCCCCGTACACGAACTCGCTCTCGAGCTTTGGGTACTTCTTGATCAGAG
CTGTGCCGACCACCGCGTTCAGGTACGCGTCATGGGCATGGTGGTAATTGTTGATCTCCCGAACCTTGTA
GAACTGGAAATCCTTCCTGAAGTCGGAGACGAGCTTTGACTTCAGGGTGATGACCTTCACCTCGCGGATC
AGCTTGTCATTCTCATCGTACTTAGTGTTCATCCGTGAGTCGAGAATCTGCGCAACGTGCTTAGTGATCT
GCCGTGTCTCGACCAGCTGCCTCTTGATGAAGCCCGCCTTGTCCAGCTCAGAGAGCCCGCCCCTCTCAGC
CTTTGTGAGGTTATCGAACTTCCGCTGCGTGATCAGCTTGGCATTCAGGAGCTGGCGCCAGTAGTTCTTC
ATCTTCTTAACGACCTCCTCTGAAGGAACATTATCAGACTTGCCCCGGTTCTTGTCCGACCTGGTGAGGA
CCTTGTTGTCAATGGAGTCATCCTTCAGGAATGACTGTGGAACGATATGATCGACGTCGTAATCGCTGAG
CCTGTTAATATCCAGCTCCTGGTCCACATACATATCGCGGCCATTCTGGAGGTAGTACAGGTAGAGCTTC
TCATTCTGCAGCTGCGTGTTCTCCACCGGGTGCTCCTTGAGGATCTGGGACCCCAGCTCCTTAATGCCCT
CCTCGATCCTCTTCATCCTCTCGCGTGAGTTCTTCTGGCCCTTCTGCGTGGTCTGATTCTCCCGGGCCAT
CTCAATGACGATGTTCTCAGGCTTGTGCCTGCCCATGACCTTCACCAGCTCGTCCACAACCTTCACGGTC
TGCAGAATCCCCTTCTTGATAGCTGGCGAGCCAGCGAGGTTCGCGATATGCTCGTGCAGCGAGTCCCCCT
GGCCGCTCACCTGAGCCTTCTGGATATCCTCCTTGAATGTGAGGCTGTCATCGTGAATCAGCTGCATGAA
ATTGCGGTTCGCGAAGCCATCGCTCTTCAGGAAGTCGAGGATCGTCTTCCCGGACTGCTTGTCCCGAATG
CCGTTGATGAGCTTCCTGCTCAGCCTCCCCCAGCCGGTGTACCTCCTCCTCTTGAGCTGCTTCATGACCT
TGTCATCGAAGAGATGGGCGTAAGTCTTCAGGCGCTCCTCGATCATCTCCCGGTCCTCGAACAGAGTGAG
TGTCAGCACAATGTCCTCGAGGATATCCTCATTCTCCTCGTTGTCCAGGAAGTCCTTATCCTTAATGATC
TTCAGGAGATCGTGGTAGGTCCCCAGGGAGGCGTTGAAGCGGTCCTCAACGCCAGAGATCTCGACCGAAT
CGAAGCACTCAATCTTCTTGAAGTAGTCCTCCTTGAGCTGCTTAACCGTGACCTTCCGGTTGGTCTTGAA
CAGGAGGTCCACGATGGCCTTCTTCTGCTCCCCAGACAGGAAAGCCGGCTTCCTCATGCCCTCGGTCACA
TACTTCACCTTAGTCAGCTCGTTGTAGACTGTGAAGTACTCGTACAGGAGCGAGTGCTTAGGGAGCACCT
TCTCATTTGGCAGGTTCTTGTCGAAATTCGTCATCCTCTCGATGAACGACTGAGCGCTAGCGCCCTTGTC
GACCACCTCCTCGAAGTTCCACGGCGTGATCGTCTCCTCTGACTTGCGGGTCATCCAAGCGAAGCGGGAG
TTGCCCCTAGCGAGTGGGCCGACGTAGTACGGGATCCTGAAAGTCAGAATCTTCTCGATCTTCTCGCGGT
TATCCTTGAGGAAAGGGTAGAAGTCCTCCTGCCTCCTCAGGATAGCGTGCAGCTCCCCGAGATGAATCTG
GTGTGGGATGCTGCCGTTATCGAATGTCCGCTGCTTCCTCAGGAGGTCCTCGCGATTGAGCTTCACCAGC
AGCTCCTCCGTGCCGTCCATCTTCTCCAGAATCGGCTTGATGAACTTGTAGAACTCCTCCTGAGAGGCCC
CGCCGTCAATGTACCCAGCGTAGCCGTTCTTCGACTGATCGAAGAAGATCTCCTTGTACTTCTCGGGGAG
CTGCTGCCTGACCAGCGCCTTCAGGAGGGTCAGATCCTGATGGTGCTCGTCGTAGCGCTTGATCATGGAG
GCTGAGAGCGGAGCCTTCGTAATCTCGGTGTTCACCCTGAGAATATCAGACAGGAGGATGGCGTCCGACA
GATTCTTGGCAGCGAGGAACAGGTCCGCGTACTGATCGCCGATCTGGGCCAGGAGGTTATCCAGGTCATC
GTCGTATGTGTCCTTGGAGAGCTGCAGCTTGGCGTCCTCAGCGAGATCGAAATTCGACTTGAAGTTGGGC
GTGAGCCCCAGGCTGAGCGCAATGAGATTCCCGAACAGGCCGTTCTTCTTCTCGCCCGGCAGCTGGGCGA
TCAGGTTCTCGAGGCGCCGAGACTTCGAGAGCCTAGCGGACAGGATAGCCTTCGCGTCGACGCCTGACGC
ATTAATGGGGTTCTCCTCGAAGAGCTGGTTGTACGTCTGCACGAGCTGGATGAACAGCTTGTCAACATCG
CTATTGTCCGGGTTGAGATCCCCCTCGATCAGGAAATGGCCCCTGAACTTAATCATGTGGGCCAGAGCGA
GGTAGATCAGGCGGAGGTCCGCCTTATCTGTGGAGTCCACGAGCTTCTTCCGCAGATGGTAGATCGTAGG
GTACTTCTCGTGGTAGGCAACCTCGTCGACAATGTTGCCGAAGATTGGATGCCGCTCGTGCTTCTTATCC
TCCTCCACGAGGAATGACTCCTCCAGCCTGTGGAAGAAAGAATCGTCAACCTTCGCCATCTCGTTGGAGA
AAATCTCCTGCAGGTAGCAGATGCGATTCTTCCTGCGCGTGTACCGCCTGCGGGCGGTGCGCTTGAGCCG
CGTAGCCTCAGCCGTCTCGCCGCTGTCGAACAGGAGAGCGCCAATGAGATTCTTCTTGATGGAATGCCGA
TCGGTGTTGCCCAGGACCTTGAACTTCTTTGAGGGCACCTTGTACTCGTCGGTGATCACGGCCCAGCCAA
CAGAGTTAGTCCCAATAGCGAGGCCGATCGAGTACTTCTTGTCAGCAGCTGGCACCCCGTGGATGCCAAC
CTTCCTCTTCTTCTTCGGAGCCATCGAACCCCCGCTGCTGCCCCCGCTGCTTTCAGGTGTTGCGCTCTCG
CTTGTGCCAGGTGTCTCAGAGCCAGAGGAGCCTCCGCTAGATCCTCCGGAGTTGATGGAGCTCTGGGCCT
TCTTCTGGCTGTTGAACACCTGTCTAGGCATCCGATAGAAATCGCACAGCAGGGCGGCACATTCATCTGC
CAGGATTCCCTCGGTAATTTCGACGCGGTGATTCATGCCGGGGTAGTTCAGCACGTTCATCAGGGAGCCT
GCGGCGCCTCTTTTTGAGTTCCTCACGCCAAACACCACGCGGCCGATCCTAGAGTTGATCATGGCGCCGG
CGCACATCACGCAAGGCTCGAATGTCACGTACAGGGTGGCGTCAAAGAGTCTGTAGTTCTGCATGACCAG
GCCGCCCTGTCTCAGGGCCATAATTTCGGCATGGGCTGTTGGGTCGTGCAGGCCGATGGCTCTGTTCCAG
CCCTCGCCGATCACTCTATTGTTCAGCACCAGCACGGCTCCCACAGGCCCCGCGCCTTCATCCCGTGCCC
TCTTGGCCAGGGTCAGGGCATGTCTCATCCAGTACTCGTGGGAAAACTCCACCTCAGAGACTTTCCGCTT
CTTCTTTGGTGACTCGAACTCGCTTCCGTCGGCTGTCCGTTTCATTCCTGCAGGCTGCAGAAGTAACACC
AAACAACAGGGTGAGCATCGACAAAAGAAACAGTACCAAGCAAATAAATAGCGTATGAAGGCAGGGCTAA
AAAAATCCACATATAGCTGCTGCATATGCCATCATCCAAGTATATCAAGATCAAAATAATTATAAAACAT
ACTTGTTTATTATAATAGATAGGTACTCAAGGTTAGAGCATATGAATAGATGCTGCATATGCCATCATGT
ATATGCATCAGTAAAACCCACATCAACATGTATACCTATCCTAGATCGATATTTCCATCCATCTTAAACT
CGTAACTATGAAGATGTATGACACACACATACAGTTCCAAAATTAATAAATACACCAGGTAGTTTGAAAC
AGTATTCTACTCCGATCTTGAACGAATGAACGACCGCCCAACCACACCACATCATCACAACCAAGCGAAC
AAAAAGCATCTCTGTATATGCATCAGTAAAACCCGCATCAACATGTATACCTATCCTAGATCGATATTTC
CATCCATCATCTTCAATTCGTAACTATGAATATGTATGGCACACACATACAGATCCAAAATTAATAAATC
CACCAGGTAGTTTGAAACAGAATTAATTCTACTCCGATCTTGAACGACCGCCCAACCAGACCACATCATC
ACAACCAAGACAAAAAAAAGCATGAAAAGATGACCCGACAAACAAGTGCACGGCATATATTGAAATAAAG
GAAAAGGGCAAACCAAACCCTATGCAACGAAACAAAAAAAATCATGAAATCGATCCCGTCTGCGGAACGG
CTAGAGCCATCCCAGGATTCCCCAAAGAGAAACACTGGCAAGTTAGCAATCAGAACGTGTCTGACGTACA
GGTCGCATCCGTGTACGAACGCTAGTAGCACGGATCTAACACAAACACGGATCTAACACAAACATGAACA
GAAGTAGAACTACCGGGCCCTAACCATGGACCGGAACGCCGATCTTGAGAAGGTAGAGAGGGGGGGGGGG
GAGGACGAGCGGCGTACCTTGAAGCGGAGGTGCCGACGGGTGGATTTGGGGGAGTTCTGGTTGTGTGTGT
GTGCGCTCCGAACAACACGAGGTTGGGGAAAGAGGGTGTGGAGGGGGTGTCTATTTATTACGGCGGGCGA
GGAAGGGAAAGCGAAGGAGCGGTGGGAAAGGAATCCCCCGTAGCTGCCGGTGCCGTGAGAGGAGGAGGAG
GCCGCCTGCCGTGCCGGCTCACGTCTGCCGCTCCGCCACGCAATTTCTGGATGCCGACAGCGGAGCAAGT
CCAACGGTGGAGCGGAACTCTCGAGAGGGGTCCAGAGGCAGCGACAGAGATGCCGTGCCGTCTGCTTCGC
TTGGCCCGACGCGACGCTGCTGGTTCGCTGGTTGGTGTCCGTTAGACTCGTCGACGGCGTTTAACAGGCT
GGCATTATCTACTCGAAACAAGAAAAATGTTTCCTTAGTTTTTTTAATTTCTTAAAGGGTATTTGTTTAA
TTTTTAGTCACTTTATTTTATTCTATTTTATATCTAAATTATTAAATAAAAAAACTAAAATAGAGTTTTA
GTTTTCTTAATTTAGAGGCTAAAATAGAATAAAATAGATGTACTAAAAAAATTAGTCTATAAAAACCATT
AACCCTAAACCCTAAATGGATGTACTAATAAAATGGATGAAGTATTATATAGGTGAAGCTATTTGCAAAA
AAAAAGGAGAACACATGCACACTAAAAAGATAAAACTGTAGAGTCCTGTTGTCAAAATACTCAATTGTCC
TTTAGACCATGTCTAACTGTTCATTTATATGATTCTCTAAAACACTGATATTATTGTAGTACTATAGATT
ATATTATTCGTAGAGTAAAGTTTAAATATATGTATAAAGATAGATAAACTGCACTTCAAACAAGTGTGAC
AAAAAAAATATGTGGTAATTTTTTATAACTTAGACATGCAATGCTCACCTTATCTCAAGAGAGGGGCACG
ACCGGGTCACGCTGCACTGCAGCTCCGGCGCGCCGATCCCCGGGTACCGAGCTCGAATTCGTAATCATGT
CATAGCTGTTTCCTGTGTGAAATTGTTATCCGCTCACAATTCCACACAACATACGAGCCGGAAGCATAAA
GTGTAAAGCCTGGGGTGCCTAATGAGTGAGCTAACTCACATTAATTGCGTTGCGCT
Features (pLannotate 1.2.2; 39 found; start..end, strand, type, name):
    178..523     +  promoter       CaMV 35S promoter: strong constitutive promoter from cauliflower mosaic virus
    475..521     +  promoter       minimal CaMV 35S promoter: minimal 35S promoter from cauliflower mosaic virus
    596..1303    +  CDS            mCherry: mCherry is a basic (constitutively fluorescent) red fluorescent protein published in 2004, derived from Discosoma sp.. It is reported to be a very rapidly-maturing monomer with low acid sensitivity.
   1325..2350    +  CDS            HygR: aminoglycoside phosphotransferase from E. coli; aph(4)-Ia; confers resistance to hygromycin
   2391..2565    +  polyA_signal   CaMV poly(A) signal: cauliflower mosaic virus polyadenylation signal
   2643..2667    -  misc_feature   LB T-DNA repeat: left border repeat from nopaline C58 T-DNA
   3092..3886    +  CDS            KanR: aminoglycoside phosphotransferase; aphA-3; confers resistance to kanamycin
   3985..4054    -  ncRNA          RNA-OUT: Accession: RF00240 - RNA-OUT
   5311..5899    +  rep_origin     ori: high-copy-number ColE1/pMB1/pBR322/pUC origin of replication
   6085..6225    -  misc_feature   bom: basis of mobility region from pBR322
   6327..6366    -  CDS            rop (fragment): Rop protein, which maintains plasmids at low copy number; rop
   6569..6763    -  rep_origin     pVS1 oriV: origin of replication for the Pseudomonas plasmid pVS1 (Heeb et al., 2000)
   6829..7902    -  CDS            pVS1 RepA: replication protein from the Pseudomonas plasmid pVS1 (Heeb et al., 2000)
   8331..8960    -  CDS            pVS1 StaA: stability protein from the Pseudomonas plasmid pVS1 (Heeb et al., 2000)
   9520..9921    -  CDS            Y4CG_SINFN (fragment): Protein inferred from homology: Swiss-Prot protein existence level 3. From Sinorhizobium fredii (strain NBRC 101917 / NGR234).
  10261..10285   -  misc_feature   RB T-DNA repeat: right border repeat from nopaline C58 T-DNA
  10351..10468   -  CDS            lacZα (fragment): LacZα fragment of β-galactosidase; lacZ fragment
  10506..10602   -  CDS            lacZα (fragment): LacZα fragment of β-galactosidase; lacZ fragment
  10962..11032   -  ncRNA          tRNA: Accession: RF00005 - tRNA
  11074..11117   -  misc_RNA       tracrRNA (fragment): trans-activating CRISPR RNA for the Streptococcus pyogenes CRISPR/Cas9 system
  11177..11198   +  protein_bind   CAP binding site: CAP binding activates transcription in the presence of cAMP. E. coli catabolite activator protein
  11213..11243   +  promoter       lac promoter: promoter for the E. coli lac operon
  11247..11269   +  protein_bind   lac operator (fragment): The lac repressor binds to the lac operator to inhibit transcription in E. coli. This inhibition can be relieved by adding lactose or isopropyl-β-D-thiogalactopyranoside (IPTG). lac repressor encoded by lacI
  11312..11330   +  promoter       T3 promoter: promoter for bacteriophage T3 RNA polymerase
  11346..11369   +  misc_feature   MCS (fragment): pBluescript multiple cloning site
  11378..11396   -  promoter       T7 promoter: promoter for bacteriophage T7 RNA polymerase
  11404..11559   +  CDS            lacZα (fragment): LacZα fragment of β-galactosidase; lacZ fragment
  11564..11582   +  rep_origin     f1 ori (fragment): f1 bacteriophage origin of replication; arrow indicates direction of (+) strand synthesis
  11701..11771   -  ncRNA          tRNA: Accession: RF00005 - tRNA
  13344..13592   -  terminator     HSP terminator: efficient transcription terminator from the Arabidopsis thaliana heat shock protein 18.2 gene (Nagaya et al., 2010)
  13671..13919   -  CDS            UGI: UNGI_BPPB2 - Experimental evidence at protein level: Swiss-Prot protein existence level 1. This protein binds specifically and reversibly to the host uracil-DNA glycosylase, preventing removal of uracil residues from PBS2 DNA by the host uracil-excision repair system. From Bacillus phage PBS2 (Bacteriophage PBS2).
  14283..18383   -  CDS            cas9: CAS9_STRP1 - Also known as csn1 From Streptococcus pyogenes serotype M1.
  18537..19028   -  CDS            tadA: TADA_ECOLI - Also known as yfhC. Experimental evidence at protein level: Swiss-Prot protein existence level 1. Catalyzes the deamination of adenosine to inosine at the wobble position 34 of tRNA(Arg2). Essential for cell viability. From Escherichia coli (strain K12).
  19095..21092   -  promoter       Ubi promoter: maize polyubiquitin gene promoter
  21105..21130   -  misc_feature   MCS (fragment): pUC18/19 multiple cloning site
  21161..21183   -  protein_bind   lac operator (fragment): The lac repressor binds to the lac operator to inhibit transcription in E. coli. This inhibition can be relieved by adding lactose or isopropyl-β-D-thiogalactopyranoside (IPTG). lac repressor encoded by lacI
  21187..21217   -  promoter       lac promoter: promoter for the E. coli lac operon
  21232..21253   -  protein_bind   CAP binding site: CAP binding activates transcription in the presence of cAMP. E. coli catabolite activator protein
  21266..88      -  CDS            lacI (fragment) (across the origin): lac repressor; lacI; The lac repressor binds to the lac operator to inhibit transcription in E. coli. This inhibition can be relieved by adding lactose or isopropyl-β-D-thiogalactopyranoside (IPTG).
