[The description below was written by a language model from this plasmid's Addgene catalogue record and pLannotate feature annotations shown in this document.]
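Description:
pGEL850 is a large (about 21.3 kb) binary T-DNA plasmid for plant expression, deposited as an empty backbone for expressing the cytosine base editor TadCBEa in rice cells. It has the layout of an Agrobacterium binary vector. Nopaline-type left and right border repeats define the transferred region. Outside the borders are a ColE1/pMB1-type origin with the pBR322 bom site for propagation in E. coli, and the pVS1 oriV, RepA and StaA functions, which typically support replication and stable maintenance in Agrobacterium. Bacterial selection is by kanamycin (aphA-3).

Within the T-DNA, the maize polyubiquitin promoter drives the editor, annotated as an E. coli TadA-derived deaminase followed by Streptococcus pyogenes Cas9 and the phage PBS2 uracil glycosylase inhibitor (UGI), ending at the Arabidopsis HSP18.2 terminator. By name and associated publication, the deaminase is a TadA-8e derivative engineered for cytosine deamination. UGI blocks uracil excision, which favours C-to-T outcomes. The record does not state whether the Cas9 is a nickase.

Between the editor cassette and the right border, two tRNA elements flank a lac promoter/lacZα stuffer with T3 and T7 promoters, next to a tracrRNA scaffold fragment. This looks like a tRNA-processed guide RNA cloning site in which the stuffer would be replaced by a user's spacer, which would fit the empty backbone designation. No promoter driving the guide is annotated.

A CaMV 35S promoter drives mCherry followed closely by the hygromycin resistance gene, ending at the CaMV poly(A) signal. This gives red fluorescence and hygromycin selection of transformed plant cells, although how the two coding sequences are linked is not annotated.
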