Addgene plasmid #214250: pGEL850
Purpose: (Empty Backbone) Expression TadCBEa in rice cells
Depositing lab: Yong Zhang. Depositing organization: Southwest University (SWU). Publication: High performance TadA-8e derived cytosine and dual base editors with undetectable off-target effects in plants. Fan T, Cheng Y, Wu Y, Liu S, Tang X, He Y, Liao S, Zheng X, Zhang T, Qi Y, Zhang Y. Nat Commun. 2024 Jun 14;15(1):5103. doi: 10.1038/s41467-024-49473-w. PubMed 38877035.
Backbone
  Vector backbone: pGEL850
  Vector type: Plant Expression
  Selectable markers: Hygromycin
Growth in bacteria
  Bacterial resistance: Kanamycin, 50 μg/mL
  Growth temperature: 37°C
  Growth strain: DH5alpha
  Copy number: Unknown
Terms and licenses: Academic/Nonprofit Terms; Industry Terms: Not Available to Industry
Depositor comments: Please visit https://doi.org/10.1101/2024.02.25.581917 for bioRxiv preprint.
How to cite: pGEL850 was a gift from Yong Zhang (Addgene plasmid # 214250 ; http://n2t.net/addgene:214250 ; RRID:Addgene_214250)
